>Addgene plasmid #222406 | pSS2 - pBait-1xMS2-7GC[empty]-TtrpA | addgene full sequence | sequence record 451847 | Addgene NGS Result
ACACATACAAAGTTACCCACAGATTCCGTGGATAAGCAGGGGACTAACATGTGAGGCAAAACAGCAGGGC
CGCGCCGGTGGCGTTTTTCCATAGGCTCCGCCCTCCTGCCAGAGTTCACATAAACAGACGCTTTTCCGGT
GCATCTGTGGGAGCCGTGAGGCTCAACCATGAATCTGACAGTACGGGCGAAACCCGACAGGACTTAAAGA
TCCCCACCGTTTCCGGCGGGTCGCTCCCTCTTGCGCTCTCCTGTTCCGACCCTGCCGTTTACCGGATACC
TGTTCCGCCTTTCTCCCTTACGGGAAGTGTGGCGCTTTCTCATAGCTCACACACTGGTATCTCGGCTCGG
TGTAGGTCGTTCGCTCCAAGCTGGGCTGTAAGCAAGAACTCCCCGTTCAGCCCGACTGCTGCGCCTTATC
CGGTAACTGTTCACTTGAGTCCAACCCGGAAAAGCACGGTAAAACGCCACTGGCAGCAGCCATTGGTAAC
TGGGAGTTCGCAGAGGATTTGTTTAGCTAAACACGCGGTTGCTCTTGAAGTGTGCGCCAAAGTCCGGCTA
CACTGGAAGGACAGATTTGGTTGCTGTGCTCTGCGAAAGCCAGTTACCACGGTTAAGCAGTTCCCCAACT
GACTTAACCTTCGATCAAACCACCTCCCCAGGTGGTTTTTTCGAAGGTTAAGTCAGTTGGGGAACTGCTT
AACCTTCGATCAAACCACCTCCCCAGGTGGTTTTTTCGTTTACAGGGCAAAAGATTACGCGCAGAAAAAA
AGGATCTCAAGAAGATCCTTTGATCTTTTCTACTGAACCGCTCTAGATTTCAGTGCAATTTATCTCTTCA
AATGTAGCACCTGAAGTCAGCCCCATACGATATAAGTTGTAATTCTCATGTTAGTCATGCCCCGCGCCCA
CCGGAAGGAGCTGACTGGGTTGAAGGCTCTCAAGGGCATCGGTCGAGATCCCGGTGCCTAATGAGTGAGC
TAACTTACATTAATTGCGTTGCGCTCACTGCCCGCTTTCCAGTCGGGAAACCTGTCGTGCCAGCTGCATT
AATGAATCGGCCAACGCGCGGGGAGAGGCGGTTTGCGTATTGGGCGCCATCGATGCATAATGTGCCTGTC
AAATGGACGAAGCAGGGATTCTGCAAACCCTATGCTACTCCGTCAAGCCGTCAATTGTCTGATTCGTTAC
CAATTATGACAACTTGACGGCTACATCATTCACTTTTTCTTCACAACCGGCACGGAACTCGCTCGGGCTG
GCCCCGGTGCATTTTTTAAATACCCGCGAGAAATAGAGTTGATCGTCAAAACCAACATTGCGACCGACGG
TGGCGATAGGCATCCGGGTGGTGCTCAAAAGCAGCTTCGCCTGGCTGATACGTTGGTCCTCGCGCCAGCT
TAAGACGCTAATCCCTAACTGCTGGCGGAAAAGATGTGACAGACGCGACGGCGACAAGCAAACATGCTGT
GCGACGCTGGCGATATCAAAATTGCTGTCTGCCAGGTGATCGCTGATGTACTGACAAGCCTCGCGTACCC
GATTATCCATCGGTGGATGGAGCGACTCGTTAATCGCTTCCATGCGCCGCAGTAACAATTGCTCAAGCAG
ATTTATCGCCAGCAGCTCCGAATAGCGCCCTTCCCCTTGCCCGGCGTTAATGATTTGCCCAAACAGGTCG
CTGAAATGCGGCTGGTGCGCTTCATCCGGGCGAAAGAACCCCGTATTGGCAAATATTGACGGCCAGTTAA
GCCATTCATGCCAGTAGGCGCGCGGACGAAAGTAAACCCACTGGTGATACCATTCGCGAGCCTCCGGATG
ACGACCGTAGTGATGAATCTCTCCTGGCGGGAACAGCAAAATATCACCCGGTCGGCAAACAAATTCTCGT
CCCTGATTTTTCACCACCCCCTGACCGCGAATGGTGAGATTGAGAATATAACCTTTCATTCCCAGCGGTC
GGTCGATAAAAAAATCGAGATAACCGTTGGCCTCAATCGGCGTTAAACCCGCCACCAGATGGGCATTAAA
CGAGTATCCCGGCAGCAGGGGATCATTTTGCGCTTCAGCCATACTTTTCATACTCCCGCCATTCAGAGAA
GAAACCAATTGTCCATATTGCATCAGACATTGCCGTCACTGCGTCTTTTACTGGCTCTTCTCGCTAACCA
AACCGGTAACCCCGCTTATTAAAAGCATTCTGTAACAAAGCGGGACCAAAGCCATGACAAAAACGCGTAA
CAAAAGTGTCTATAATCACGGCAGAAAAGTCCACATTGATTATTTGCACGGCGTCACACTTTGCTATGCC
ATAGCATTTTTATCCATAAGATTAGCGGATCCTACCTGACGCTTTTTATCGCAACTCTCTACTGTTTGAA
TTCAGAAAACATGAGGATCACCCATGTCTGCAGGGCCCGGGACCTGCAGGCATGCAAGCTTTAACCGGGC
CAGCCCGCCTAATGAGCGGGCTTTTTTTTCAGCTTGGCTGTTTTGGCGGATGAGAGAAGATTTTCAGCCT
GATACAGATTAAATCAGAACGCAGAAGCGGTCTGATAAAACAGAATTTGCCTGGCGGCAGTAGCGCGGTG
GTCCCACCTGACCCCATGCCGAACTCAGAAGTGAAACGCCGTAGCGCCGATGGTAGTGTGGGGTCTCCCC
ATGCGAGAGTAGGGAACTGCCAGGCATCAAATAAAACGAAAGGCTCAGTCGAAAGACTGGGCCTTTCGTT
TTATCTGTTGTTTGTCGGTGAACGCTCTCCTGAGTAGGACAAATCCGCCGGGAGCGGATTTGAACGTTGC
GAAGCAACGGCCCGGAGGGTGGCGGGCAGGACGCCCGCCATAAACTGCCAGGCATCAAATTAAGCAGAAG
GCCATCCTGACGGATGGCCTTTTTGCGTTTCTACAAACCCTCAGGCATTTGAGAAGCACACGGTCACACT
GCTTCCGGTAGTCAATAAACCGGTAAACCAGCAATAGACATAAGCGGCTATTTAACGACCCTGCCCTGAA
CCGACGACCGGGTCATCGTGGCCGGATCTTGCGGCCCCTCGGCTTGAACGAATTGTTAGACATTATTTGC
CGACTACCTTGGTGATCTCGCCTTTCACGTAGTGGACAAATTCTTCCAACTGATCTGCGCGCGAGGCCAA
GCGATCTTCTTCTTGTCCAAGATAAGCCTGTCTAGCTTCAAGTATGACGGGCTGATACTGGGCCGGCAGG
CGCTCCATTGCCCAGTCGGCAGCGACATCCTTCGGCGCGATTTTGCCGGTTACTGCGCTGTACCAAATGC
GGGACAACGTAAGCACTACATTTCGCTCATCGCCAGCCCAGTCGGGCGGCGAGTTCCATAGCGTTAAGGT
TTCATTTAGCGCCTCAAATAGATCCTGTTCAGGAACCGGATCAAAGAGTTCCTCCGCCGCTGGACCTACC
AAGGCAACGCTATGTTCTCTTGCTTTTGTCAGCAAGATAGCCAGATCAATGTCGATCGTGGCTGGCTCGA
AGATACCTGCAAGAATGTCATTGCGCTGCCATTCTCCAAATTGCAGTTCGCGCTTAGCTGGATAACGCCA
CGGAATGATGTCGTCGTGCACAACAATGGTGACTTCTACAGCGCGGAGAATCTCGCTCTCTCCAGGGGAA
GCCGAAGTTTCCAAAAGGTCGTTGATCAAAGCTCGCCGCGTTGTTTCATCAAGCCTTACGGTCACCGTAA
CCAGCAAATCAATATCACTGTGTGGCTTCAGGCCGCCATCCACTGCGGAGCCGTACAAATGTACGGCCAG
CAACGTCGGTTCGAGATGGCGCTCGATGACGCCAACTACCTCTGATAGTTGAGTCGATACTTCGGCGATC
ACCGCTTCCCTCATACTCTTCCTTTTTCAATATTATTGAAGCATTTATCAGGGTTATTGTCTCATGAGCG
GATACATATTTGAATGTATTTAGAAAAATAAACAAATAGCTAGCTCACTCGGTCGCTACGCTCCGGGCGT
GAGACTGCGGCGGGCGCTGCGG
Features (pLannotate 1.2.2; 14 found; start..end, strand, type, name):
    698..795     -  rep_origin     CloDF13 ori (fragment): Plasmids containing the CloDF13 (CDF) origin of replication can be propagated in E. coli cells that contain additional plasmids with compatible origins.
    892..956     -  CDS            TcR (fragment): tetracycline efflux protein; tet; confers resistance to tetracycline
    971..992     -  protein_bind   CAP binding site: CAP binding activates transcription in the presence of cAMP. E. coli catabolite activator protein
   1005..1099    -  CDS            lacI (fragment): lac repressor; lacI; The lac repressor binds to the lac operator to inhibit transcription in E. coli. This inhibition can be relieved by adding lactose or isopropyl-β-D-thiogalactopyranoside (IPTG).
   1194..2072    -  CDS            araC: L-arabinose regulatory protein; araC
   2099..2377    +  promoter       araBAD promoter: araBAD; promoter of the L-arabinose operon of E. coli; the araC regulatory gene is transcribed in the opposite direction (Guzman et al., 1995)
   2389..2407    +  misc_RNA       MS2 stem loop: stem loop that binds the bacteriophage MS2 coat protein
   2421..2441    +  misc_feature   MCS (fragment): pUC18/19 multiple cloning site
   2569..2684    +  ncRNA          5S rRNA: Accession: RF00001 - 5S ribosomal RNA
   2688..2774    +  terminator     rrnB T1 terminator: Escherichia coli rrnB; transcription terminator T1 from the E. coli rrnB gene
   2866..2893    +  terminator     rrnB T2 terminator: transcription terminator T2 from the E. coli rrnB gene
   3073..3864    -  CDS            SmR: aminoglycoside adenylyltransferase (Murphy, 1985); aadA; confers resistance to spectinomycin and streptomycin
   3865..3956    -  promoter       AmpR promoter: bla
   4004..673     -  rep_origin     CloDF13 ori (fragment) (across the origin): Plasmids containing the CloDF13 (CDF) origin of replication can be propagated in E. coli cells that contain additional plasmids with compatible origins.
