[The description below was written by a language model from this plasmid's Addgene catalogue record and pLannotate feature annotations shown in this document.]
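Description:
pSS2 (pBait-1xMS2-7GC[empty]-TtrpA) is a roughly 4 kb bacterial expression plasmid on a pCDF backbone. It serves as the empty bait-RNA control in a bacterial three-hybrid assay. It replicates from the CloDF13 origin, which is compatible with other common plasmid origins and so allows it to be maintained in E. coli alongside the other assay plasmids. Selection is by spectinomycin through the aadA (SmR) aminoglycoside adenylyltransferase gene, which sits immediately downstream of an AmpR (bla) promoter. The copy number is not recorded. Short annotated fragments of lacI, TcR and a CAP binding site appear to be leftovers from earlier vector construction rather than functional elements.

The payload is an arabinose-inducible RNA expression cassette. A divergently transcribed araC regulator controls the araBAD (pBAD) promoter, which drives a short transcript beginning with a single MS2 stem loop, the hairpin bound by bacteriophage MS2 coat protein. In three-hybrid systems this hairpin generally tethers the bait RNA to a coat-protein fusion. Downstream lies a small cloning region with XmaI and HindIII sites. According to the record, it differs from the parent pCH1 in that these sites are flanked by a 7 bp GC clamp and followed by the intrinsic terminator from E. coli trpA. Neither the clamp nor the trpA terminator is picked out in the automated feature table. The table does show a 5S rRNA segment and the rrnB T1 and T2 terminators further downstream.

No bait sequence is inserted between the clamp arms, so the plasmid produces only the MS2 hairpin, the clamp and the terminator. It is used as a negative control for RNA–protein interaction experiments, and the record points to a companion plasmid for cloning new baits.
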