Addgene plasmid #222406: pSS2 - pBait-1xMS2-7GC[empty]-TtrpA
Purpose: (Empty Backbone) arabinose-induced synthesis of an RNA containing an MS2 hairpin, 7GC clamp and trpA terminator. Used as a three-hybrid control. For cloning purposes, see plasmid #222404.
Depositing lab: Katherine Berry. Depositing organization: Mount Holyoke College. Publication: Improved constructs for bait RNA display in a bacterial three-hybrid assay. Nguyen LD, LeBlanc H, Berry KE. Sci Rep. 2025 Jan 30;15(1):3820. doi: 10.1038/s41598-024-85082-9. PubMed 39885279.
Backbone
  Vector backbone: pCDF
  Backbone size (bp): 3945
  Modifications to backbone: Relative to pCH1, this construct contains an additional 7bp GC clamp surrounding the XmaI and HindIII restriction sites, as well as the intrinsic terminator from E. coli trpA downstream of HindIII.
  Vector type: Bacterial Expression
  Promoter: pBAD
Growth in bacteria
  Bacterial resistance: Spectinomycin, 50 μg/mL
  Growth temperature: 37°C
  Growth strain: NEB Stable
  Copy number: Unknown
Terms and licenses: Academic/Nonprofit Terms; Industry Terms: Not Available to Industry
Depositor comments: Please visit https://doi.org/10.1101/2024.07.23.604302 for bioRxiv preprint.
How to cite: pSS2 - pBait-1xMS2-7GC[empty]-TtrpA was a gift from Katherine Berry (Addgene plasmid # 222406 ; http://n2t.net/addgene:222406 ; RRID:Addgene_222406)
